>Addgene plasmid #82401 | p5E-gfap | addgene full sequence | sequence record 450091 | Addgene NGS Result
CCGCTCGCCGCAGCCGAACGACCGAGCGCAGCGAGTCAGTGAGCGAGGAAGCGGAAGAGCGCCCAATACG
CAAACCGCCTCTCCCCGCGCGTTGGCCGATTCATTAATGCAGCTGGCACGACAGGTTTCCCGACTGGAAA
GCGGGCAGTGAGCGCAACGCAATTAATACGCGTACCGCTAGCCAGGAAGAGTTTGTAGAAACGCAAAAAG
GCCATCCGTCAGGATGGCCTTCTGCTTAGTTTGATGCCTGGCAGTTTATGGCGGGCGTCCTGCCCGCCAC
CCTCCGGGCCGTTGCTTCACAACGTTCAAATCCGCTCCCGGCGGATTTGTCCTACTCAGGAGAGCGTTCA
CCGACAAACAACAGATAAAACGAAAGGCCCAGTCTTCCGACTGAGCCTTTCGTTTTATTTGATGCCTGGC
AGTTCCCTACTCTCGCGTTAACGCTAGCATGGATGTTTTCCCAGTCACGACGTTGTAAAACGACGGCCAG
TCTTAAGCTCGGGCCCGAGTTAACGCTACCATGGAGCTCCAAATAATGATTTTATTTTGACTGATAGTGA
CCTGTTCGTTGCAACAAATTGATAAGCAATGCTTTTTTATAATGCCAACTTTGTATAGAAAAGTTGGTAA
TACGACTCACTATAGGGCGAATTGGGTACCGGGCCCCCCCTCGAGGTAAGGACTGAGGTGATGCACAGTG
TTGGGTATGTTACTTTCAATAAGTTATTCTTTGCTAATTATTAGTCATTTGAATTGTATTGAAATTACAT
TTTTAGTTACTTTGCCTAAAAAAAAACTTGATAAGTAATCGAATTACATACTTGAAGTCCACATAAATCT
CATTCATTCATTCCTTCTCTTTTCGACTTAGTCCCTTTATTAATCAGGGGTTTCTACAGCGGAACGAACC
TCATATGTTTCAATTTAGTGACTATTTTTTATAAATTATTGACAATGTTTTTGTTGCTTGTTCAAACTAC
TTATTTAAAATGAGCTGAAACTGCACAATTATTGATATTTCATTGGAACAGCTTAATTTTTTTTATGTTT
AATCCACTTAAATAAAATTCCAATTATATAATATTCCAATTATAAAGTTACTTAATCAATTTGTATTAGG
ACAATATGAATGAATTGTGTGGAACCCTGCATTTTTTACAGTGAACCTTTCCTTGTTTCTTAAACATGGG
TGATTTTCGGAGAAATAAAATTTGACAATATCTGAAATGTAAAAAGAAAATATTCAGTTACTCTGCCTTT
CTAAATGCATAGTTTATATTATCATCAGAGTTGTAAAGTAACTAGTTACAAATACTCAAATTACTGTAAT
TGAGTAGTTTTTTTCAGGAATTGTAATTTACTAAGTAGCTAAAAAATGTGTACTTTTACTTTCCCTTGAG
TACATTATTAATGCTGTAACGGTACTTTTACTCCACTACTTTCCTTCAGCCTGCACTCACTACTTTGTTT
TATCTTGTCTATGAGGATTAGAAAAATCAATCCTGTGATTCCAATCAAATCGCACATCCAAAGTCTTTAC
AAAAGCATTTTGTTTGGATGTGAAAATCGGGTTGATGTCAGAACTCAATGTCAGCCCAACGTCAATGTCC
AACCTAAAATCAACCTAATATCAACGTCTAATGATGTTACAGCTTGACGTTGTGTGGGCGTTACCATTAT
TTGTCAGACATTGGATTTTAGTTGCCATACCTGATAAATAAATGTCAGTATTTGATGTCCGTATGATCTT
GGATTTAGATGTTGGCTCGACATTGGATTTTGGTCACCTGACATAACAACCTAAATCTATCCTAATAATA
ACGTCTTATGACGTTGTGTGCCAACCATTTTTGTTTATTAAAAATTTATATAAACATTTACAATAATATA
TTATCCATGTGATTTAATAGAAATGTTATTTGTTTTTTTTCTCCCCCATATTTCTGAATGACTTAAAGCT
TTTATTATCAGGATAAGGTTGTGGTTTTTATTTTTTGCTTGCTAACTTCAATTGCTATTGCATTTACATT
TATGCAAATGGGGAGACGCGGTGGGTCAGTTGGCGTTTCTGTGTGGAGTTTGCATGTTCTCCCCGTGTTC
GCGTGGGTTTTCTCTGGGTGCTCTGGTTTCCCCTAAAGACATGTAGTATAGGTGAATTGGGTAAGCTAAA
TTGTCCGTAGTGTGTATGTGTGAATGTATGGATGTTTTCCTGTGATGGGTTGCAGCTGAAAGGGCATCCG
CTGTGTAAAACATATGCTGGATAAGTTGGCAATTCATTTCGCTGTGGTAACCCCAGATTAATATCGGAAC
TACGCCAAAAAGAAAATGAATGAATGAGTGAATTAATGCAAATGGCTCATCCTTCCACCTAATTCCAGTG
CCTTGCATTGCATTCAAGCTCTACAATTAATCAGTTCCTTTATTTTCACTTTCCAAACTGAATCCAACAA
CTCATGAGGACCCCAGGGTGCCTTGATTTACCAGTGTCATGATGAACACAATCTACCCCACTTTAACCCA
CTCGTCAACATAAATACTCCCTTAAAGGGTGTACTTGTGTCTGAGTAGAAGTGTCTGCTGGGTTGGAGGT
GTCGCACATTCCAGGACACGTCAAGAAGAACGCTAAGAGCAACAGGAGAACAATGTCACAAAAAAGGTCA
AAGAAACGCCATCCATTAGCCAGCTTTATAAACAGCTGTCTCGTGGCTAAAGAAGTTCTCAAGAATAACC
AACCTTGCATTTTTCCACATTAGTTTTACACCGCAGCAAAGTCACCATGTGGATTTATAGCATCCAAACC
CCATTTTCAATGAGAGGCTTCACATTTCTCGCTCTCATTCAATCCCACACTGCCTCTCTTTTCAGACTAA
ATCCTGATAGGATGAGTGGTATGGGGGCGGGGAGGGGGCACAATACCTCAGTCCAGCTTCCACAAAGACT
CAACACACCCATGCAGATGTCCTGTTGTTGGGGAAGTGCATTTGTAACCAAATTTCAAACTTTCAACTTT
CATTTGAAGCAGTGGAGACTGCTCCATTCCTATTCAAGATCAATTTATTGAAATATGACAACATTTAGAA
TAACTTTGTTATATGTTATTATGTTTTATAATGCAATTTTGTTTCTGTGACATACATTTTTTTATTTAGT
GCAGTCTTCAGAGCCACAGGAACCTTGAGAATCATTCTAATTATGATTTGCTACTCGAAAAACATTTTTC
ATCATCAATAATAAGAAATTAAAACGGTATACATATAGATGTTTAGTATAACAGTTCTTAGTAGTTTAAA
AGAACATTTGTAACAACATTCCAACCTTTTAATAACTTTAGCCTTGCTTACATTTCTAAAGGAGAGCCTT
CCAGCTGTTTTTCTGAACCCAGTGATGAATGTAAAGTTCTTAAAACCAAGTTCTAAGAATGTTTTAATGA
TTACATTTAACCCAATTTCAAGCCAAATTTCCTATACCACGAGTAAAATATAGTTATAATTAGGATAGAT
CTTTGGTAAAATAAGATACAATTTTAAGATTTGAATTTAAAAGTAGCTAAATTGTTTTTTTATGACAGAA
CTTTTAAGTTTATAGAATATTAATACAGGACAAAACTTGTAAATGTATTTAATTTCCTATGAATATTTGA
TAAAATATAAATGACATCTATATGTAAATTCATGAACCATGACTCTTATGAATTATCAGTGCACAAATTA
TGTTTGATGCACACTTAAGGTCAAAAGTTTAGGGTCAGTTTATTTTTTTTTTATTTTTAATTTTATTTAA
TAATTTAAATAAAATTATTCTGTTCATCAAGGCACATTTATTAAATGTAACAATAAATTGTTAAATACTT
ATTAAATATTTATTTTTTACTTATTGTATGCAGTTTCAATTGAAGTCATTATTGCTTTTATTACTATTAC
CATTAATAAAAATAACATTAATAATAATAATAATAATAATAATAATTGATATTACAGTGATTTCTGAAGG
ATCACGTGACTGAAGACTGGAGTAATGAAGCTGAAAACTCATCATTTAAATCACTGGAGTAAATGATTCA
ATTAAATGATCATTTAATGATCATTCTTTTGAACAGTTATTTTATAGTGCAATAACATTTCACAGTTTTA
CCATTTGTTTTGTATTTTTGATTCAATAAATGCAGCCTTGGTGAGCAGGAGAAGCTTAATTTAAAACATT
TAAAACTCCTACTGACCCCAAACTTTTGACCGGTAGTGTACATGTATTACTGTATGTTCAAACTATATGC
TTTTATTCATAAGTGTTTCTATTGCTGTACATTTGACTGTCTGCATCAGGTGAAGTGTATGAAAGAGTGT
GTGTTTACTCCACCCCGTGGGAAAGAGCAGTAGCTGCAATGTGTGTGTGTGAGTAGTTAGTGATGCATGA
GTGATCCACTGAACCCTGTCCAGCCCCCTGCTGCAGCTCTCAACACATCATGATAGGTCACCTCTACTGG
GAGGCTTTCAGCACAGCTCTCACAACTGATTTATCAGAGAGTACTCTGAAATGGAGAAATTACTTTCATA
TTAAAGAGCACACACACACACACACACACACACACACACACACACACACACACACACACACACACACACC
TAGTTCACCTTATTAACGTGGTTAAGCCTTTAAATGTCACTTTAAGCTGTATAGAAGTGTCTTGAAAAAT
ATCTATTCAAATATTATTTACTGTCATCAAGGAAAAGATAAAATAAATCAGTTATTAGAAATAAGTTTTT
AAAACTATTATACTTAGAAATGTGCTGAAACAATCTTCCTAGAACAGAACAGAAATTGGGGAAAAAATAA
ACAAAAATAAATAAATCTATCTATCTATAGTGTGTATAATGTGTGTAGTGAGTATGTTTAAAATAGGTCA
ACTAATATGTTCATAATAAAAATACAGCATCAATGGTTTGGGTGTTTTTAGATCCAAAGGTCTTAAACGT
GGTTATTGCTGGTTGTTCAGTTTTTTCTAGGCTCTAAGAAAAATCATTTTAGAAACTGTAACTGTTTCCT
TATCCATCTGAATTCCACCTTTGGGATGTAGTGGAACGGGAGATCAACTGCATGATGCTATCAAGTCAAT
ATGGATCAAAATCTCAGGAATATTTCCAGGACCTTATTGAATCTATGCCATGAAGGATTAAGGCAGTTCT
GAAAGGGGAAATGCGGTTTAACCCGGTAATAGCAAGGTGTACCTAATAAAGTGGCCGGTGAGTGTATATA
TTGTTATTGTTTCACCTTCAGAAATGACATATCTAGACAATAGTTTCCTTTTTCTTTTTTAATTATTGTA
CTTCTGTAAGATTCTTCAATGTTCAATGGTTTTCTTATGTTAAAGGCGCAGAGCTGTAGTTTTAGTGAAG
TAACAGCATTCCGTTGACCAAAGCTGACAGATGAAGGAGAGTCAGTTCTGACCATGCAGTTGTCAGTCAC
AATTAAGCCTGGTTTGGTTACAAGTTAAACGTAGACCTGCTTGTGGTCAGGATCATCCTTTAAAAGAACT
AGATTTGTTTTTAACAATTTGTAACCGGTGTGCTCTGAAGTGTCTTAAATAAAGCATATAGGAAGCAAAG
CAGTGAAAAATGTTCCTTATAATCTACGAGCATTAGCTTAAATGTATAAACAAAATAATATTAATTGTGT
GTTCAGATCAAATATAGGTATTGTTACACCTAAAATAAACCCATTGCTTTAAAAAATAATTAAACACAGT
GTACAATATTAGCATACTTCCTCTGACATCTCTAAGTAAAACAAGAGCTTTCACGATTTACTCACTGACC
CATCTTACAGCACTTCTCTGTGAATTTAGGCCATCACAAATGCTGTGCCCAGTTCTCTGACTGGGTTTGA
CAGTCGCCCATCTGTGTCCAGCAGTCTGATGAGCTCATCCTCTGTAAATCTGGCTGGCTGCCGTGTTGTT
TTGTGTCTGTCCGTGAGTCTCTCTGGCCTTCATACACTCCTCTGCTACTTCATAGACTGCTGATGAGTGC
AGAGGCCAAACCATTAGTGCTTTCCTTTTTTTAGACCTCAGTAATGCACAACAATGCAAAACAAGTAGAT
TGAGCCTTTTGTTCTTTGGACTGAGCATTTGGTTAGAATAGCTTGAAGGGATAGTTAGAAGATATTTTGA
AGGGAAACTAAAAACCTGTTACCATTTGACATCCAAAGAAGGAAAACTAATATGATTGAGTGGTTACAGA
TTTCCAACACTTTTCAACATATATTATTTTGTGTTCCACTAAAGAAACAGTCAGATATTATACTGTCAAC
CAAAGTACTGCACTTGACTCAAAAAAGCTCTGCAGCAAGTTGCCTCTTATTCTAGGTCGAGTCAACCTTT
TTTTCTCTCTCTCTGTCGGTTCATTCAAGGTTCAGTAAATGATGACAGAATTTTCAGCTTTTATTTTGGG
TGAACTAACCCTTTATATATTTGTTGTAAGTTTATTTTTCTGTATATTATAAATATATTAGCAACATAAT
TCTAAGCTACACTTGTACCCAATCAAGGGTCACACTTTATTTTGATGGTATGTTTGTTTGAATTTAAGTT
ACATTGCATCTACATGTCAACTAATTCTCATTAGATTATAAGAAGACTGTTAGGTTGGGGCTAGTGTAAG
TTGACATGTACTTGCAAAGTTTCTCAGAGTCAGTTAAATGTCTGTTTTGTAGCAGTATTAACAGATATTA
AGCACACTGTATATTAATACTCAAATGAACCGTCAAAATAAAGTGTTACCGTAAAAATTATTTCCACATC
TCAAGGTAGCTTTATGAGGAAAGTTTTCTTTAAGATTAGTTTCTTCGAACAAACTTGCATGTTAAATATG
TGCTCAGATATGGGGCACACAGACAAAATGTTTATTGGACGAATAACCCCTTTAACAGTTAACCAGCATT
TTTAAAGGGATAGTCAGAAGATATTTTGAAGGAAACTAAAAACCTGTAACCATTCGACAATCGAAGAAGG
TAAAAGAAATATGATAGAGTAGTTACAGTTTTTCAACACTCTTTATAATATATTGTTTAGTATTCAACTG
AAGAAATAGTCAAACACACTGTAAAAAAAGTTGGTTTAAATTGACTCAACTTTCAACTCAAGTATAGTAC
TTGACTTGATTTAAGTTGAGTTAACTAGACTAAACTAAAAGCACTAAAAGCACTGCGGCAAGTCGCCTTT
CAATTTTAGGTTGAGTAAATTATTATTATTTTTTTTTACAGTTCAGGTTCAGTAAATGATAACATAATTT
TCAGTTTTGGGTGAACTATCCCTTTATATATTTGTTGTAAGTTAATTTTTCTGTAAATTATAAATTAATT
AGCAAAAAAGCTGCACTTCTTCACCATTAATTAATTAATACATCTCAAAGTAGCTTTATAAGGAAAGTTT
TCTTTAATTATGTTTCTTTGCATGTTAAAATTGTGCTCAGATATGGAGCACACAAGCAAAATGTTTATTG
GATGAATAACCCCTTTAACATTTAACCAGCATGAGTTCAAGTAAACAAATCAATTCCTATGATTTTTCTG
CTAAACCGATATAAATCAGTGCTGCTGAAGAGCATGTGTGTGATGTTCTCAGATCAGCACAAAAGAGGGA
GCGCCAGTTTCTTTTAATAATGAAGAATTACGTAATCACCTCCTGTGTTCCCTGAAACCATTAAACTCCC
AGACAGAACAAAACTGTGACTGAGAAAGCAGAGCAACTCCGGAGTAACTCAGAAGATCTGCAAACCAACT
CTTTAGCATGAGGTAAGAGAGAATTAAAGTCCAATATCAGTGCTGATGCCATCTCAGTCTCTCTATTTCT
GTGTTCCAGCAGGGTATGAATAGGATTTTCTCTGGCTCACTGTGAAAAGAGGCAGTCAGGAGACTGGCTG
GACAAGCACAAACAATTGCGGGCTCACAAACACCCCCTCGGCCTTTGCCCTCCCCATCAGACCCCCCCTC
TCTCTTTCACCCCCCACATCAACTCTATAAAAACCCAGAGTTCACCCGCACTCGATCTCATTCTCCTCCA
CCATGGAGTCCCAGCGTTCCTCGTCGACGGTACCGCGGGCCCGGGATCCACTAGTTCTAGAGCGGCCGCC
ACCGCGGTGGAGCTCCAGCTTTTGTTCCCTTTAGTGAGGGTTAATTCAAGTTTGTACAAAAAAGTTGAAC
GAGAAACGTAAAATGATATAAATATCAATATATTAAATTAGATTTTGCATAAAAAACAGACTACATAATA
CTGTAAAACACAACATATGCAGTCACTATGAACCAACTACTTAGATGGTATTAGTGACCTGTAGAATTCG
AGCTCTAGAGCTGCAGGGCGGCCGCGATATCCCCTATAGTGAGTCGTATTACATGGTCATAGCTGTTTCC
TGGCAGCTCTGGCCCGTGTCTCAAAATCTCTGATGTTACATTGCACAAGATAAAAATATATCATCATGAA
CAATAAAACTGTCTGCTTACATAAACAGTAATACAAGGGGTGTTATGAGCCATATTCAACGGGAAACGTC
GAGGCCGCGATTAAATTCCAACATGGATGCTGATTTATATGGGTATAAATGGGCTCGCGATAATGTCGGG
CAATCAGGTGCGACAATCTATCGCTTGTATGGGAAGCCCGATGCGCCAGAGTTGTTTCTGAAACATGGCA
AAGGTAGCGTTGCCAATGATGTTACAGATGAGATGGTCAGACTAAACTGGCTGACGGAATTTATGCCTCT
TCCGACCATCAAGCATTTTATCCGTACTCCTGATGATGCATGGTTACTCACCACTGCGATCCCCGGAAAA
ACAGCATTCCAGGTATTAGAAGAATATCCTGATTCAGGTGAAAATATTGTTGATGCGCTGGCAGTGTTCC
TGCGCCGGTTGCATTCGATTCCTGTTTGTAATTGTCCTTTTAACAGCGATCGCGTATTTCGTCTCGCTCA
GGCGCAATCACGAATGAATAACGGTTTGGTTGATGCGAGTGATTTTGATGACGAGCGTAATGGCTGGCCT
GTTGAACAAGTCTGGAAAGAAATGCATAAACTTTTGCCATTCTCACCGGATTCAGTCGTCACTCATGGTG
ATTTCTCACTTGATAACCTTATTTTTGACGAGGGGAAATTAATAGGTTGTATTGATGTTGGACGAGTCGG
AATCGCAGACCGATACCAGGATCTTGCCATCCTATGGAACTGCCTCGGTGAGTTTTCTCCTTCATTACAG
AAACGGCTTTTTCAAAAATATGGTATTGATAATCCTGATATGAATAAATTGCAGTTTCATTTGATGCTCG
ATGAGTTTTTCTAATCAGAATTGGTTAATTGGTTGTAACACTGGCAGAGCATTACGCTGACTTGACGGGA
CGGCGCAAGCTCATGACCAAAATCCCTTAACGTGAGTTACGCGTCGTTCCACTGAGCGTCAGACCCCGTA
GAAAAGATCAAAGGATCTTCTTGAGATCCTTTTTTTCTGCGCGTAATCTGCTGCTTGCAAACAAAAAAAC
CACCGCTACCAGCGGTGGTTTGTTTGCCGGATCAAGAGCTACCAACTCTTTTTCCGAAGGTAACTGGCTT
CAGCAGAGCGCAGATACCAAATACTGTTCTTCTAGTGTAGCCGTAGTTAGGCCACCACTTCAAGAACTCT
GTAGCACCGCCTACATACCTCGCTCTGCTAATCCTGTTACCAGTGGCTGCTGCCAGTGGCGATAAGTCGT
GTCTTACCGGGTTGGACTCAAGACGATAGTTACCGGATAAGGCGCAGCGGTCGGGCTGAACGGGGGGTTC
GTGCACACAGCCCAGCTTGGAGCGAACGACCTACACCGAACTGAGATACCTACAGCGTGAGCTATGAGAA
AGCGCCACGCTTCCCGAAGGGAGAAAGGCGGACAGGTATCCGGTAAGCGGCAGGGTCGGAACAGGAGAGC
GCACGAGGGAGCTTCCAGGGGGAAACGCCTGGTATCTTTATAGTCCTGTCGGGTTTCGCCACCTCTGACT
TGAGCGTCGATTTTTGTGATGCTCGTCAGGGGGGCGGAGCCTATGGAAAAACGCCAGCAACGCGGCCTTT
TTACGGTTCCTGGCCTTTTGCTGGCCTTTTGCTCACATGTTCTTTCCTGCGTTATCCCCTGATTCTGTGG
ATAACCGTATTACCGCCTTTGAGTGAGCTGATA
Features (pLannotate 1.2.2; 15 found; start..end, strand, type, name):
      1..57      +  rep_origin     RSF ori (fragment): Plasmids containing the RSF 1030 origin of replication can be propagated in E. coli cells that contain additional plasmids with compatible origins.
     59..151     +  CDS            lacI (fragment): lac repressor; lacI; The lac repressor binds to the lac operator to inhibit transcription in E. coli. This inhibition can be relieved by adding lactose or isopropyl-β-D-thiogalactopyranoside (IPTG).
    206..233     -  terminator     rrnB T2 terminator: transcription terminator T2 from the E. coli rrnB gene
    365..408     +  terminator     rrnB T1 terminator: Escherichia coli rrnB; transcription terminator T1 from the E. coli rrnB gene
    455..491     -  CDS            lacZα (fragment): LacZα fragment of β-galactosidase; lacZ fragment
    530..615     +  protein_bind   attL1 (fragment): mutant version of attL; recombination site for the Gateway® LR reaction LR Clonase™
    606..626     +  protein_bind   attB4: mutant version of attB; core recombination site for the Gateway® BP reaction BP Clonase™
    628..646     +  promoter       T7 promoter: promoter for bacteriophage T7 RNA polymerase
    655..677     -  misc_feature   MCS (fragment): pBluescript multiple cloning site
   8093..8135    -  misc_feature   MCS (fragment): pBluescript multiple cloning site
   8148..8166    -  promoter       T3 promoter: promoter for bacteriophage T3 RNA polymerase
   8167..8290    +  protein_bind   attR1: mutant version of attR; recombination site for the Gateway® LR reaction LR Clonase™
   8363..8381    -  promoter       T7 promoter: promoter for bacteriophage T7 RNA polymerase
   8515..9324    +  CDS            KanR: aminoglycoside phosphotransferase; aph(3')-Ia; confers resistance to kanamycin in bacteria or G418 (Geneticin®) in eukaryotes
   9471..10059   +  rep_origin     ori: high-copy-number ColE1/pMB1/pBR322/pUC origin of replication
