>Addgene plasmid #82401 | p5E-gfap | analyzer sequence | sequence record 156004
CTTTCCTGCGTTATCCCCTGATTCTGTGGATAACCGTATTACCGCCTTTGAGTGAGCTGATACCGCTCGC
CGCAGCCGAACGACCGAGCGCAGCGAGTCAGTGAGCGAGGAAGCGGAAGAGCGCCCAATACGCAAACCGC
CTCTCCCCGCGCGTTGGCCGATTCATTAATGCAGCTGGCACGACAGGTTTCCCGACTGGAAAGCGGGCAG
TGAGCGCAACGCAATTAATACGCGTACCGCTAGCCAGGAAGAGTTTGTAGAAACGCAAAAAGGCCATCCG
TCAGGATGGCCTTCTGCTTAGTTTGATGCCTGGCAGTTTATGGCGGGCGTCCTGCCCGCCACCCTCCGGG
CCGTTGCTTCACAACGTTCAAATCCGCTCCCGGCGGATTTGTCCTACTCAGGAGAGCGTTCACCGACAAA
CAACAGATAAAACGAAAGGCCCAGTCTTCCGACTGAGCCTTTCGTTTTATTTGATGCCTGGCAGTTCCCT
ACTCTCGCGTTAACGCTAGCATGGATGTTTTCCCAGTCACGACGTTGTAAAACGACGGCCAGTCTTAAGC
TCGGGCCCGCGTTAACGCTACCATGGAGCTCCAAATAATGATTTTATTTTGACTGATAGTGACCTGTTCG
TTGCAACAAATTGATAAGCAATGCTTTTTTATAATGCCAACTTTGTATAGAAAAGTTGGTAATACGACTC
ACTATAGGGCGAATTGGGTACCGGGCCCCCCCTCGAGGTAAGGACTGAGGTGATGCACAGTGTTGGGTAT
GTTACTTTCAATAAGTTATTCTTTGCTAATTATTAGTCATTTGAATTGTATTGAAATTACATTTTTAGTT
ACTTTGCCTAAAAAAAAACTTGATAAGTAATCGAATTACATACTTGAAGTCCACATAAATCTCATTCATT
CATTCCTTCTCTTTTCGACTTAGTCCCTTTATTAATCAGGGGTTTCTACAGCGGAACGAACCTCATATGT
TTCAATTTAGTGACTATTTTTTATAAATTATTGACAATGTTTTTGTTGCTTGTTCAAACTACTTATTTAA
AATGAGCTGAAACTGCACAATTATTGATATTTCATTGGAACAGCTTAATTTTTTTTATGTTTAATCCACT
TAAATAAAATTCCAATTATATAATATTCCAATTATAAAGTTACTTAATCAATTTGTATTAGGACAATATG
AATGAATTGTGTGGAACCCTGCATTTTTTACAGTGAACCTTTCCTTGTTTCTTAAACATGGGTGATTTTC
GGAGAAATAAAATTTGACAATATCTGAAATGTAAAAAGAAAATATTCAGTTACTCTGCCTTTCTAAATGC
ATAGTTTATATTATCATCAGAGTTGTAAAGTAACTAGTTACAAATACTCAAATTACTGTAATTGAGTAGT
TTTTTTCAGGAATTGTAATTTACTAAGTAGCTAAAAAATGTGTACTTTTACTTTCCCTTGAGTACATTAT
TAATGCTGTAACGGTACTTTTACTCCACTACTTTCCTTCAGCCTGCACTCACTACTTTGTTTTATCTTGT
CTATGAGGATTAGAAAAATCAATCCTGTGATTCCAATCAAATCGCACATCCAAAGTCTTTACAAAAGCAT
TTTGTTTGGATGTGAAAATCGGGTTGATGTCAGAACTCAATGTCAGCCCAACGTCAATGTCCAACCTAAA
ATCAACCTAATATCAACGTCTAATGATGTTACAGCTTGACGTTGTGTGGGCGTTACCATTATTTGTCAGA
CATTGGATTTTAGTTGCCATACCTGATAAATAAATGTCAGTATTTGATGTCCGTATGATCTTGGATTTAG
ATGTTGGCTCGACATTGGATTTTGGTCACCTGACATAACAACCTAAATCTATCCTAATAATAACGTCTTA
TGACGTTGTGTGCCAACCATTTTTGTTTATTAAAAATTTATATAAACATTTACAATAATATATTATCCAT
GTGATTTAATAGAAATGTTATTTGTTTTTTTTCTCCCCCATATTTCTGAATGACTTAAAGCTTTTATTAT
CAGGATAAGGTTGTGGTTTTTATTTTTTGCTTGCTAACTTCAATTGCTATTGCATTTACATTTATGCAAA
TGGGGAGACGCGGTGGGTCAGTTGGCGTTTCTGTGTGGAGTTTGCATGTTCTCCCCGTGTTCGCGTGGGT
TTTCTCTGGGTGCTCTGGTTTCCCCTAAAGACATGTAGTATAGGTGAATTGGGTAAGCTAAATTGTCCGT
AGTGTGTATGTGTGAATGTATGGATGTTTTCCTGTGATGGGTTGCAGCTGAAAGGGCATCCGCTGTGTAA
AACATATGCTGGATAAGTTGGCAATTCATTTCGCTGTGGTAACCCCAGATTAATATCGGAACTACGCCAA
AAAGAAAATGAATGAATGAGTGAATTAATGCAAATGGCTCATCCTTCCACCTAATTCCAGTGCCTTGCAT
TGCATTCAAGCTCTACAATTAATCAGTTCCTTTATTTTCACTTTCCAAACTGAATCCAACAACTCATGAG
GACCCCAGGGTGCCTTGATTTACCAGTGTCATGATGAACACAATCTACCCCACTTTAACCCACTCGTCAA
CATAAATACTCCCTTAAAGGGTGTACTTGTGTCTGAGTAGAAGTGTCTGCTGGGTTGGAGGTGTCGCACA
TTCCAGGACACGTCAAGAAGAACGCTAAGAGCAACAGGAGAACAATGTCACAAAAAAGGTCAAAGAAACG
CCATCCATTAGCCAGCTTTATAAACAGCTGTCTCGTGGCTAAAGAAGTTCTCAAGAATAACCAACCTTGC
ATTTTTCCACATTAGTTTTACACCGCAGCAAAGTCACCATGTGGATTTATAGCATCCAAACCCCATTTTC
AATGAGAGGCTTCACATTTCTCGCTCTCATTCAATCCCACACTGCCTCTCTTTTCAGACTAAATCCTGAT
AGGATGAGTGGTATGGGGGCGGGGAGGGGGCACAATACCTCAGTCCAGCTTCCACAAAGACTCAACACAC
CCATGCAGATGTCCTGTTGTTGGGGAAGTGCATTTGTAACCAAATTTCAAACTTTCAACTTTCATTTGAA
GCAGTGGAGACTGCTCCATTCCTATTCAAGATCAATTTATTGAAATATGACAACATTTAGAATAACTTTG
TTATATGTTATTATGTTTTATAATGCAATTTTGTTTCTGTGACATACATTTTTTTATTTAGTGCAGTCTT
CAGAGCCACAGGAACCTTGAGAATCATTCTAATTATGATTTGCTACTCGAAAAACATTTTTCATCATCAA
TAATAAGAAATTAAAACGGTATACATATAGATGTTTAGTATAACAGTTCTTAGTAGTTTAAAAGAACATT
TGTAACAACATTCCAACCTTTTAATAACTTTAGCCTTGCTTACATTTCTAAAGGAGAGCCTTCCAGCTGT
TTTTCTGAACCCAGTGATGAATGTAAAGTTCTTAAAACCAAGTTCTAAGAATGTTTTAATGATTACATTT
AACCCAATTTCAAGCCAAATTTCCTATACCACGAGTAAAATATAGTTATAATTAGGATAGATCTTTGGTA
AAATAAGATACAATTTTAAGATTTGAATTTAAAAGTAGCTAAATTGTTTTTTTATGACAGAACTTTTAAG
TTTATAGAATATTAATACAGGACAAAACTTGTAAATGTATTTAATTTCCTATGAATATTTGATAAAATAT
AAATGACATCTATATGTAAATTCATGAACCATGACTCTTATGAATTATCAGTGCACAAATTATGTTTGAT
GCACACTTAAGGTCAAAAGTTTAGGGTCAGTTTATTTTTTTTTTTATTTTTAATTTTATTTAATAATTTA
AATAAAATTATTCTGTTCATCAAGGCACATTTATTAAATGTAACAATAAATTGTTAAATACTTATTAAAT
ATTTATTTTTTACTTATTGTATGCAGTTTCAATTGAAGTCATTATTGCTTTTATTACTATTACCATTAAT
AAAAATAACATTAATAATAATAATAATAATAATAATAATTGATATTACAGTGATTTCTGAAGGATCACGT
GACTGAAGACTGGAGTAATGAAGCTGAAAACTCATCATTTAAATCACTGGAGTAAATGATTCAATTAAAT
GATCATTTAATGATCATTCTTTTGAACAGTTATTTTATAGTGCAATAACATTTCACAGTTTTACCATTTG
TTTTGTATTTTTGATTCAATAAATGCAGCCTTGGTGAGCAGGAGAAGCTTAATTTAAAACATTTAAAACT
CCTACTGACCCCAAACTTTTGACCGGTAGTGTACATGTATTACTGTATGTTCAAACTATATGCTTTTATT
CATAAGTGTTTCTATTGCTGTACATTTGACTGTCTGCATCAGGTGAAGTGTATGAAAGAGTGTGTGTTTA
CTCCACCCCGTGGGAAAGAGCAGTAGCTGCAATGTGTGTGTGTGAGTAGTTAGTGATGCATGAGTGATCC
ACTGAACCCTGTCCAGCCCCCTGCTGCAGCTCTCAACACATCATGATAGGTCACCTCTACTGGGAGGCTT
TCAGCACAGCTCTCACAACTGATTTATCAGAGAGTACTCTGAAATGGAGAAATTACTTTCATATTAAAGA
GCACACACACACACACACACACACACACACACACACACACACACACACACACACACACACACACACCTAG
TTCACCTTATTAACGTGGTTAAGCCTTTAAATGTCACTTTAAGCTGTATAGAAGTGTCTTGAAAAATATC
TATTCAAATATTATTTACTGTCATCAAGGAAAAGATAAAATAAATCAGTTATTAGAAATAAGTTTTTAAA
ACTATTATACTTAGAAATGTGCTGAAACAATCTTCCTAGAACAGAACAGAAATTGGGGAAAAAATAAACA
AAAATAAATAAATCTATCTATCTATAGTGTGTATAATGTGTGTAGTGAGTATGTTTAAAATAGGTCAACT
AATATGTTCATAATAAAAATACAGCATCAATGGTTTGGGTGTTTTTAGATCCAAAGGTCTTAAACGTGGT
TATTGCTGGTTGTTCAGTTTTTTCTAGGCTCTAAGAAAAATCATTTTAGAAACTGTAACTGTTTCCTTAT
CCATCTGAATTCCACCTTTGGGATGTAGTGGAACGGGAGATCAACTGCATGATGCTATCAAGTCAATATG
GATCAAAATCTCAGGAATATTTCCAGGACCTTATTGAATCTATGCCATGAAGGATTAAGGCAGTTCTGAA
AGGGGAAATGCGGTTTAACCCGGTAATAGCAAGGTGTACCTAATAAAGTGGCCGGTGAGTGTATATATTG
TTATTGTTTCACCTTCAGAAATGACATATCTAGACAATAGTTTCCTTTTTCTTTTTTAATTATTGTACTT
CTGTAAGATTCTTCAATGTTCAATGGTTTTCTTATGTTAAAGGCGCAGAGCTGTAGTTTTAGTGAAGTAA
CAGCATTCCGTTGACCAAAGCTGACAGATGAAGGAGAGTCAGTTCTGACCTTGCAGTTGTCAGTCACAAT
TAAGCCTGGTTTGGTTACAAGTTAAACGTAGACCTGCTTGTGGTCAGGATCATCCTTTAAAAGAACTAGA
TTTGTTTTTAACAATTTGTAACCGGTGTGCTCTGAAGTGTCTTAAATAAAGCATATAGGAAGCAAAGCAG
TGAAAAATGTTCCTTATAATCTACGAGCATTAGCTTAAATGTATAAACAAAATAATATTAATTGTGTGTT
CAGATCAAATATAGGTATTGTTACACCTAAAATAAACCCATTGCTTTAAAAAATAATTAAACACAGTGTA
CAATATTAGCATACTTCCTCTGACATCTCTAAGTAAAACAAGAGCTTTCACGATTTACTCACTGACCCAT
CTTACAGCACTTCTCTGTGAATTTAGGCCATCACAAATGCTGTGCCCAGTTCTCTGACTGGGTTTGACAG
TCGCCCATCTGTGTCCAGCAGTCTGATGAGCTCATCCTCTGTAAATCTGGCTGGCTGCCGTGTTGTTTTG
TGTCTGTCCGTGAGTCTCTCTGGCCTTCATACACTCCTCTGCTACTTCATAGACTGCTGATGAGTGCAGA
GGCCAAACCATTAGTGCTTTTCTTTTTTTTTAGACCTCAGTAATGCACAACAATGCAAAACAAGTAGATT
GAGCCTTTTGTTCTTTGGACTGAGCATTTGGTTAGAATAGCTTGAAGGGATAGTTAGAAGATATTTTGAA
GGGAAACTAAAAACCTGTTACCATTTGACATCCAAAGAAGGAAAACTAATATGATTGAGTGGTTACAGAT
TTCCAACACTTTTCAACATATATTATTTTGTGTTCCACTAAAGAAACAGTCAAATATTATACTGTCAACC
AAAGTACTGCACTTGACTCAAAAAAGCTCTGCAGCAAGTTGCCTCTTATTCTAGGTCGAGTCAACCTTTT
TTTCTCTCTCTCTGTCGGTTCATTCAAGGTTCAGTAAATGATGACAGAATTTTCAGCTTTTATTTTGGGT
GAACTAACCCTTTATATATTTGTTGTAAGTTTATTTTTCTGTATATTATAAATATATTAGCAACATAATT
CTAAGCTACACTTGTACCCAATCAAGGGTCACACTTTATTTTGATGGTATGTTTGTTTGAATTTAAGTTA
CATTGCATCTACATGTCAACTAATTCTCATTAGATTATAAGAAGACTGTTAGGTTGGGGTTAGTGTAAGT
TGACATGTACTTGCAAAGTTTCTCAGAGTCAGTTAAATGTCTGTTTTGTAGCAGTATTAACAGATATTAA
GCACACTGTATATTAATACTCAAATGAACCGTCAAAATAAAGTGTTACCGTAAAAATTATTTCCACATCT
CAAGGTAGCTTTATGAGGAAAGTTTTCTTTAAGATTAGTTTCTTCGAACAAACTTGCATGTTAAATATGT
GCTCAGATATGGGGCACACAGACAAAATGTTTATTGGACGAATAACCCCTTTAACAGTTAACCAGCATTT
TTTAAAGGGATAGTCAGAAGATATTTTGAAGGAAACTAAAAACCTGTAACCATTCGACAATCGAAGAAGG
TAAAAGAAATATGATAGAGTAGTTACAGTTTTTCAACACTCTTTATAATATATTGTTTAGTATTCAACTG
AAGAAATAGTCAAACACACTGTAAAAAAAGTTGGTTTAAATTGACTCAACTTTCAACTCAAGTATAGTAC
TTGACTTGATTTAAGTTGAGTTAACTAGACTAAACTAAAAGCACTAAAAGCACTGCGGCAAGTCGCCTTT
CAATTTTAGGTTGAGTAAATTATTATTATTTTTTTTTACAGTTCAGGTTCAGTAAATGATAACATAATTT
TCAGTTTTGGGTGAACTATCCCTTTATATATTTGTTGTAAGTTAATTTTTCTGTAAATTATAAATTAATT
AGCAAAAAAGCTGCACTTCTTCACCATTAATTAATTAATACATCTCAAAGTAGCTTTATAAGGAAAGTTT
TCTTTAATTATGTTTCTTTGCATGTTAAAATTGTGCTCAGATATGGAGCACACAAGCAAAATGTTTATTG
GATGAATAACCCCTTTAACATTTAACCAGCATGAGTTCAAGTAAACAAATCAATTCCTATGATTTTTCTG
CTAAACCGATATAAATCAGTGCTGCTGAAGAGCATGTGTGTGATGTTCTCAGATCAGCACAAAAGAGGGA
GCGCCAGTTTCTTTTAATAATGAAGAATTACGTAATCACCTCCTGTGTTCCCTGAAACCATTAAACTCCC
AGACAGAACAAAACTGTGACTGAGAAAGCAGAGCAACTCCGGAGTAACTCAGAAGATCTGCAAACCAACT
CTTTAGCATGAGGTAAGAGAGAATTAAAGTCCAATATCAGTGCTGATGCCATCTCAGTCTCTCTATTTCT
GTGTTCCAGCAGGGTATGAATAGGATTTTCTCTGACTCACTGTGAAAAGAGGCAGTCAGGAGACTGGCTG
GACAAGCACAAACAATTGCGGGCTCACAAACACCCCCTCGGCCTTTGCCCTCCCCATCAGACCCCCCCTC
TCTCTTTCACCCCCCACATCAACTCTATAAAAACCCAGAGTTCACCCGCACTCGATCTCATTCTCCTCCA
CCATGGAGTCCCAGCGTTCCTGTCGACGGTACCGCGGGCCCGGGATCCACTAGTTCTAGAGCGGCCGCCA
CCGCGGTGGAGCTCCAGCTTTTGTTCCCTTTAGTGAGGGTTAATTCAAGTTTGTACAAAAAAGTTGAACG
AGAAACGTAAAATGATATAAATATCAATATATTAAATTAGATTTTGCATAAAAAACAGACTACATAATAC
TGTAAAACACAACATATGCAGTCACTATGAACCAACTACTTAGATGGTATTAGTGACCTGTAGAATTCGA
GCTCTAGAGCTGCAGGGCGGCCGCGATATCCCCTATAGTGAGTCGTATTACATGGTCATAGCTGTTTCCT
GGCAGCTCTGGCCCGTGTCTCAAAATCTCTGATGTTACATTGCACAAGATAAAAATATATCATCATGAAC
AATAAAACTGTCTGCTTACATAAACAGTAATACAAGGGGTGTTATGAGCCATATTCAACGGGAAACGTCG
AGGCCGCGATTAAATTCCAACATGGATGCTGATTTATATGGGTATAAATGGGCTCGCGATAATGTCGGGC
AATCAGGTGCGACAATCTATCGCTTGTATGGGAAGCCCGATGCGCCAGAGTTGTTTCTGAAACATGGCAA
AGGTAGCGTTGCCAATGATGTTACAGATGAGATGGTCAGACTAAACTGGCTGACGGAATTTATGCCTCTT
CCGACCATCAAGCATTTTATCCGTACTCCTGATGATGCATGGTTACTCACCACTGCGATCCCCGGAAAAA
CAGCATTCCAGGTATTAGAAGAATATCCTGATTCAGGTGAAAATATTGTTGATGCGCTGGCAGTGTTCCT
GCGCCGGTTGCATTCGATTCCTGTTTGTAATTGTCCTTTTAACAGCGATCGCGTATTTCGTCTCGCTCAG
GCGCAATCACGAATGAATAACGGTTTGGTTGATGCGAGTGATTTTGATGACGAGCGTAATGGCTGGCCTG
TTGAACAAGTCTGGAAAGAAATGCATAAACTTTTGCCATTCTCACCGGATTCAGTCGTCACTCATGGTGA
TTTCTCACTTGATAACCTTATTTTTGACGAGGGGAAATTAATAGGTTGTATTGATGTTGGACGAGTCGGA
ATCGCAGACCGATACCAGGATCTTGCCATCCTATGGAACTGCCTCGGTGAGTTTTCTCCTTCATTACAGA
AACGGCTTTTTCAAAAATATGGTATTGATAATCCTGATATGAATAAATTGCAGTTTCATTTGATGCTCGA
TGAGTTTTTCTAATCAGAATTGGTTAATTGGTTGTAACACTGGCAGAGCATTACGCTGACTTGACGGGAC
GGCGCAAGCTCATGACCAAAATCCCTTAACGTGAGTTACGCGTCGTTCCACTGAGCGTCAGACCCCGTAG
AAAAGATCAAAGGATCTTCTTGAGATCCTTTTTTTCTGCGCGTAATCTGCTGCTTGCAAACAAAAAAACC
ACCGCTACCAGCGGTGGTTTGTTTGCCGGATCAAGAGCTACCAACTCTTTTTCCGAAGGTAACTGGCTTC
AGCAGAGCGCAGATACCAAATACTGTCCTTCTAGTGTAGCCGTAGTTAGGCCACCACTTCAAGAACTCTG
TAGCACCGCCTACATACCTCGCTCTGCTAATCCTGTTACCAGTGGCTGCTGCCAGTGGCGATAAGTCGTG
TCTTACCGGGTTGGACTCAAGACGATAGTTACCGGATAAGGCGCAGCGGTCGGGCTGAACGGGGGGTTCG
TGCACACAGCCCAGCTTGGAGCGAACGACCTACACCGAACTGAGATACCTACAGCGTGAGCATTGAGAAA
GCGCCACGCTTCCCGAAGGGAGAAAGGCGGACAGGTATCCGGTAAGCGGCAGGGTCGGAACAGGAGAGCG
CACGAGGGAGCTTCCAGGGGGAAACGCCTGGTATCTTTATAGTCCTGTCGGGTTTCGCCACCTCTGACTT
GAGCGTCGATTTTTGTGATGCTCGTCAGGGGGGCGGAGCCTATGGAAAAACGCCAGCAACGCGGCCTTTT
TACGGTTCCTGGCCTTTTGCTGGCCTTTTGCTCACATGTT
Features (pLannotate 1.2.2; 14 found; start..end, strand, type, name):
    121..213     +  CDS            lacI (fragment): lac repressor; lacI; The lac repressor binds to the lac operator to inhibit transcription in E. coli. This inhibition can be relieved by adding lactose or isopropyl-β-D-thiogalactopyranoside (IPTG).
    268..295     -  terminator     rrnB T2 terminator: transcription terminator T2 from the E. coli rrnB gene
    427..470     +  terminator     rrnB T1 terminator: Escherichia coli rrnB; transcription terminator T1 from the E. coli rrnB gene
    517..553     -  CDS            lacZα (fragment): LacZα fragment of β-galactosidase; lacZ fragment
    592..677     +  protein_bind   attL1 (fragment): mutant version of attL; recombination site for the Gateway® LR reaction LR Clonase™
    668..688     +  protein_bind   attB4: mutant version of attB; core recombination site for the Gateway® BP reaction BP Clonase™
    690..708     +  promoter       T7 promoter: promoter for bacteriophage T7 RNA polymerase
    717..739     -  misc_feature   MCS (fragment): pBluescript multiple cloning site
   8162..8204    -  misc_feature   MCS (fragment): pBluescript multiple cloning site
   8217..8235    -  promoter       T3 promoter: promoter for bacteriophage T3 RNA polymerase
   8236..8359    +  protein_bind   attR1: mutant version of attR; recombination site for the Gateway® LR reaction LR Clonase™
   8432..8450    -  promoter       T7 promoter: promoter for bacteriophage T7 RNA polymerase
   8584..9393    +  CDS            KanR: aminoglycoside phosphotransferase; aph(3')-Ia; confers resistance to kanamycin in bacteria or G418 (Geneticin®) in eukaryotes
   9540..10128   +  rep_origin     ori: high-copy-number ColE1/pMB1/pBR322/pUC origin of replication
