[The description below was written by a language model from this plasmid's Addgene catalogue record and pLannotate feature annotations shown in this document.]
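Description:
p5E-gfap is a 5′ entry clone for MultiSite Gateway cloning, built in the pDONR P4-P1r donor backbone and carrying the zebrafish (Danio rerio) gfap promoter as its insert. It is a bacterial cloning plasmid of about 10.2 kb, maintained at high copy in E. coli through a ColE1/pUC-type origin and selected with kanamycin via the aph(3′)-Ia (KanR) gene. Upstream of the recombination cassette lie the rrnB T1 and T2 transcription terminators, which shield the insert from read-through transcription originating in the backbone. The short hits to lacI, lacZα and an RSF origin are small fragments picked up by the automated annotation and are not functional elements.

The insert sits between two Gateway recombination sites: on the left, a site annotated as an attL fragment overlapping an attB4 core, consistent with an attL4-type site, and on the right, attR1. This is the arrangement expected of a 5′ entry clone. Between them is an unannotated stretch of roughly 7.4 kb that presumably corresponds to the gfap regulatory sequence. It is bordered by pBluescript multiple cloning site fragments and T7 and T3 promoters, suggesting the fragment was transferred together with flanking sequence from a pBluescript-type parent; the record notes that part of the plasmid derives from another laboratory's construct. The two sequence records provided differ only slightly in length and show the same feature layout.

In an LR reaction, the promoter is combined with a middle entry clone carrying a coding sequence, a 3′ entry clone and a destination vector to assemble expression constructs. Since gfap is a glial gene, these would be expected to drive glial expression in zebrafish, although the record itself states only that the plasmid supplies a Gateway-compatible gfap promoter.
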