Addgene plasmid #82401: p5E-gfap
Purpose: Gateway-compatible zebrafish gfap promoter
Depositing lab: Judith Eisen. Depositing organization: University of Oregon. Publication: A MultiSite Gateway Toolkit for Rapid Cloning of Vertebrate Expression Constructs with Diverse Research Applications. Fowler DK, Stewart S, Seredick S, Eisen JS, Stankunas K, Washbourne P. PLoS One. 2016 Aug 8;11(8):e0159277. doi: 10.1371/journal.pone.0159277. eCollection 2016. PONE-D-16-19476 PubMed 27500400.
Backbone
  Vector backbone: pDONRP4-P1r
Growth in bacteria
  Bacterial resistance: Kanamycin, 50 μg/mL
  Growth temperature: 37°C
  Growth strain: DH5alpha
  Copy number: High Copy
Gene/Insert
  Gene/Insert name: gfap promoter
  Species: D. rerio (zebrafish)
Resource information
  A portion of this plasmid was derived from a plasmid made by: Pam Raymond, University of Michigan
Terms and licenses: Academic/Nonprofit Terms; Industry Terms: Not Available to Industry
How to cite: p5E-gfap was a gift from Judith Eisen (Addgene plasmid # 82401 ; http://n2t.net/addgene:82401 ; RRID:Addgene_82401)
