>Addgene plasmid #82401 | p5E-gfap | addgene partial sequence | sequence record 164802 | M13-F20 5'-TGTAAAACGACGGCCAGT-3'
AGCTCCAAATAATGATTTTATTTTGACTGATAGTGACCTGTTCGTTGCAACAAATTGATAAGCAATGCTT
TTTTATAATGCCAACTTTGTATAGAAAAGTTGGTAATACGACTCACTATAGGGCGAATTGGGTACCGGGC
CCCCCCTCGAGGTAAGGACTGAGGTGATGCACAGTGTTGGGTATGTTACTTTCAATAAGTTATTCTTTGC
TAATTATTAGTCATTTGAATTGTATTGAAATTACATTTTTAGTTACTTTGCCTAAAAAAAAACTTGATAA
GTAATCGAATTACATACTTGAAGTCCACATAAATCTCATTCATTCATTCCTTCTCTTTTCGACTTAGTCC
CTTTATTAATCAGGGGTTTCTACAGCGGAACGAACCTCATATGTTTCAATTTAGTGACTATTTTTTATAA
ATTATTGACAATGTTTTTGTTGCTTGTTCAAACTACTTATTTAAAATGAGCTGAAACTGCACAATTATTG
ATATTTCATTGGAACAGCTTAATTTTTTTTATGTTTAATCCACTTAAATAAAATTCCAATTATATAATAT
TCCAATTATAAAGTTACTTAATCAATTTGTATTAGGACAATATGAATGAATTGTGTGGAACCCTGCATTT
TTTACAGTGAACCTTTCCTTGTTTCTTAAACATGGGTGATTTTCGGAGAAATAAAATTTGACAATATCTG
AAATGTAAAAAGAAAATATTCAGTTACTCTGCCTTTCTAAATGCATAGTTTATATTATCATCAGAGTTGT
AAAGTAACTAGTTACAAATACTCAAATTACTGTAATTGAGTAGTTTTTTTCAGGAATTGTAATTTACTAA
GTAGCTAAAAAATGTGTACTTTTACTTTCCCTTGAGTACATTATTAATGCTGTAACGGTACTTTTACTCC
ACTACTTTCCTTCAGCCTGCACTCACTACTTTGTTTTATCTTGTCTATGAGGATTAGAAAA
