>Addgene plasmid #82401 | p5E-gfap | addgene partial sequence | sequence record 164805 | M13-Rev 5'-CAGGAAACAGCTATGACC-3'
GCGGCCGCCCTGCAGCTCTAGAGCTCGAATTCTACAGGTCACTAATACCATCTAAGTAGTTGGTTCATAG
TGACTGCATATGTTGTGTTTTACAGTATTATGTAGTCTGTTTTTTATGCAAAATCTAATTTAATATATTG
ATATTTATATCATTTTACGTTTCTCGTTCAACTTTTTTGTACAAACTTGAATTAACCCTCACTAAAGGGA
ACAAAAGCTGGAGCTCCACCGCGGTGGCGGCCGCTCTAGAACTAGTGGATCCCGGGCCCGCGGTACCGTC
GACGAGGAACGCTGGGACTCCATGGTGGAGGAGAATGAGATCGAGTGCGGGTGAACTCTGGGTTTTTATA
GAGTTGATGTGGGGGGTGAAAGAGAGAGGGGGGGTCTGATGGGGAGGGCAAAGGCCGAGGGGGTGTTTGT
GAGCCCGCAATTGTTTGTGCTTGTCCAGCCAGTCTCCTGACTGCCTCTTTTCACAGTGAGCCAGAGAAAA
TCCTATTCATACCCTGCTGGAACACAGAAATAGAGAGACTGAGATGGCATCAGCACTGATATTGGACTTT
AATTCTCTCTTACCTCATGCTAAAGAGTTGGTTTGCAGATCTTCTGAGTTACTCCGGAGTTGCTCTGCTT
TCTCAGTCACAGTTTTGTTCTGTCTGGGAGTTTAATGGTTTCAGGGAACACAGGAGGTGATTACGTAATT
CTTCATTATTAAAAGAAACTGGCGCTCCCTCTTTTGTGCTGATCTGAGAACATCACACACATGCTCTTCA
GCAGCACTGATTTATATCGGTTTAGCAGAAAAATCATAGGAATTGATTTGTTTACTTGAACTCATGCTGG
TTAAATGTTAAAGGGGTTATTCATCCAATAAACATTTTGCTTGTGTGCTCCATATCTGAGCACAATTTTA
ACATGCAAAGAAACATAATTAAAGAAAACTTTCCTTATAAAGCTACTTTGAGA
